Addgene plasmid #195755: PAGFP_NS2B3
Purpose: Cloning grade DNA is suitable for use in PCR, cloning reactions, or transformation into E. coli. The purity and amount is not suitable for direct transfections.
Depositing lab: Partha Mondal. Publication: Single-Molecule Super-Resolution Microscopy Reveals Formation of NS2B3 Protein Clusters on Mitochondrial Network Leading to its Fragmentation during the Onset of Dengue (Denv-2) Viral Infection. Varghese JM, Joshi P, Aravinth S, Mondal PP. bioRxiv 2022.12.18.520514 10.1101/2022.12.18.520514.
Backbone
  Vector backbone: PAGFP-C1
  Vector type: Mammalian Expression
Growth in bacteria
  Bacterial resistance: Kanamycin, 50 μg/mL
  Growth temperature: 37°C
  Growth strain: DH5alpha
  Copy number: High Copy
Gene/Insert
  Gene/Insert name: Dengue (Type-2) NS2B3
  Species: Dengue Virus Serotype 2, Strain NGC
  Insert size (bp): 2355
  Mutation: No mutations
  Promoter: CMV
  Tag / fusion protein: PA-GFP (N terminal on backbone)
  Cloning method: Restriction Enzyme; 5′ cloning site unknown (unknown if destroyed); 3′ cloning site unknown (unknown if destroyed)
Terms and licenses: Academic/Nonprofit Terms; Industry Terms: Not Available to Industry
Depositor comments: Please visit https://www.biorxiv.org/content/10.1101/2022.12.18.520514 for bioRxiv preprint.
How to cite: PAGFP_NS2B3 was a gift from Partha Mondal (Addgene plasmid # 195755 ; http://n2t.net/addgene:195755 ; RRID:Addgene_195755)
