[The description below was written by a language model from this plasmid's Addgene catalogue record and pLannotate feature annotations shown in this document.]
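Description:
PAGFP_NS2B3 is a mammalian expression plasmid of about 7.1 kb, built on the PAGFP-C1 backbone. It encodes the dengue virus serotype 2 (strain NGC) NS2B3 protein fused at its N terminus to photoactivatable GFP. In bacteria it replicates from a high-copy ColE1/pUC-type origin and is selected with kanamycin. The NeoR/KanR gene (Tn5 aminoglycoside phosphotransferase) sits behind tandem bacterial (bla) and SV40 early promoters and is followed by an HSV TK polyadenylation signal, so the same marker can also confer G418 resistance in mammalian cells. An f1 origin is also present.

The expression cassette uses the human CMV immediate-early enhancer and promoter to drive the monomeric PA-GFP coding sequence. This is followed by remnants of the multiple cloning site and then the 2,355 bp viral insert, recorded as carrying no mutations, and transcription ends at an SV40 poly(A) signal. The automated annotation matches only the NS3 portion (serine protease, NTPase and RNA helicase) to a DENV-2 polyprotein reference. The unannotated stretch upstream of that match presumably holds the NS2B cofactor region, though the table does not label it. An attB2 Gateway site and a V5 epitope tag lie just downstream of the insert, which suggests the fragment came from a Gateway-type source vector. The record does not say whether V5 is translated in frame, and the cloning sites used are listed as unknown.

PA-GFP stays dim until it is activated by violet light, which suits it to single-molecule localisation imaging. The associated study used super-resolution microscopy to examine NS2B3 clustering on the mitochondrial network and mitochondrial fragmentation in a dengue infection model.
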