Features (pLannotate 1.2.2; 17 found; start..end, strand, type, name):
      1..589     +  rep_origin     ori: high-copy-number ColE1/pMB1/pBR322/pUC origin of replication
    764..1067    +  enhancer       CMV enhancer: human cytomegalovirus immediate early enhancer
   1068..1271    +  promoter       CMV promoter: human cytomegalovirus (CMV) immediate early promoter
   1316..2032    +  CDS            mPA-GFP: mPA-GFP is a fluorescent protein published in 2002, derived from Aequorea victoria. It is reported to be a monomer.
   2033..2074    +  misc_feature   MCS (fragment): multiple cloning site
   2390..4324    +  CDS            POLG_DEN2T (fragment): Experimental evidence at protein level: Swiss-Prot protein existence level 1. [Serine protease NS3]: Displays three enzymatic activities: serine protease, NTPase and RNA helicase. NS3 serine protease, in association with NS2B, performs its autocleavage and cleaves the polyprotein at dibasic sites in the cytoplasm: C-prM, NS2A-NS2B, NS2B- NS3, NS3-NS4A, NS4A-2K and NS4B-NS5. NS3 RNA helicase binds RNA and unwinds dsRNA in the 3' to 5' direction. From Dengue virus type 2 (strain Tonga/EKB194/1974) (DENV-2).
   4326..4350    -  protein_bind   attB2: mutant version of attB; recombination site for the Gateway® BP reaction BP Clonase™
   4376..4417    +  CDS            V5 tag: epitope tag from simian virus 5
   4449..4533    +  CDS            large T antigen (fragment): large T antigen from SV40 (simian virus 40)
   4556..4677    +  polyA_signal   SV40 poly(A) signal: SV40 polyadenylation signal
   4711..5139    -  rep_origin     f1 ori (sequence partly withheld): f1 bacteriophage origin of replication; arrow indicates direction of (+) strand synthesis
   5166..5270    +  promoter       AmpR promoter: bla
   5272..5629    +  promoter       SV40 promoter: SV40 enhancer and early promoter
   5664..6458    +  CDS            NeoR/KanR: aminoglycoside phosphotransferase from Tn5; aph(3')-II (or nptII); confers resistance to neomycin, kanamycin, and G418 (Geneticin®)
   6479..6631    +  CDS            ble (fragment): BLE_KLEPN - Experimental evidence at protein level: Swiss-Prot protein existence level 1. Binding protein with a strong affinity to the bleomycin family of antibiotics. Binds to CL990; an antimitotic-antibiotic compound. From Klebsiella pneumoniae.
   6690..6737    +  polyA_signal   HSV TK poly(A) signal: herpes simplex virus thymidine kinase polyadenylation signal (Cole and Stacy, 1985)
   6828..6844    -  polyA_signal   bGH poly(A) signal (fragment): bovine growth hormone polyadenylation signal
>Addgene plasmid #195755 | PAGFP_NS2B3 | addgene full sequence | sequence record 384111 | Addgene NGS Result
TTGAGATCCTTTTTTTCTGCGCGTAATCTGCTGCTTGCAAACAAAAAAACCACCGCTACCAGCGGTGGTT
TGTTTGCCGGATCAAGAGCTACCAACTCTTTTTCCGAAGGTAACTGGCTTCAGCAGAGCGCAGATACCAA
ATACTGTTCTTCTAGTGTAGCCGTAGTTAGGCCACCACTTCAAGAACTCTGTAGCACCGCCTACATACCT
CGCTCTGCTAATCCTGTTACCAGTGGCTGCTGCCAGTGGCGATAAGTCGTGTCTTACCGGGTTGGACTCA
AGACGATAGTTACCGGATAAGGCGCAGCGGTCGGGCTGAACGGGGGGTTCGTGCACACAGCCCAGCTTGG
AGCGAACGACCTACACCGAACTGAGATACCTACAGCGTGAGCTATGAGAAAGCGCCACGCTTCCCGAAGG
GAGAAAGGCGGACAGGTATCCGGTAAGCGGCAGGGTCGGAACAGGAGAGCGCACGAGGGAGCTTCCAGGG
GGAAACGCCTGGTATCTTTATAGTCCTGTCGGGTTTCGCCACCTCTGACTTGAGCGTCGATTTTTGTGAT
GCTCGTCAGGGGGGCGGAGCCTATGGAAAAACGCCAGCAACGCGGCCTTTTTACGGTTCCTGGCCTTTTG
CTGGCCTTTTGCTCACATGTTCTTTCCTGCGTTATCCCCTGATTCTGTGGATAACCGTATTACCGCCATG
CATTAGTTATTAATAGTAATCAATTACGGGGTCATTAGTTCATAGCCCATATATGGAGTTCCGCGTTACA
TAACTTACGGTAAATGGCCCGCCTGGCTGACCGCCCAACGACCCCCGCCCATTGACGTCAATAATGACGT
ATGTTCCCATAGTAACGCCAATAGGGACTTTCCATTGACGTCAATGGGTGGAGTATTTACGGTAAACTGC
CCACTTGGCAGTACATCAAGTGTATCATATGCCAAGTACGCCCCCTATTGACGTCAATGACGGTAAATGG
CCCGCCTGGCATTATGCCCAGTACATGACCTTATGGGACTTTCCTACTTGGCAGTACATCTACGTATTAG
TCATCGCTATTACCATGGTGATGCGGTTTTGGCAGTACATCAATGGGCGTGGATAGCGGTTTGACTCACG
GGGATTTCCAAGTCTCCACCCCATTGACGTCAATGGGAGTTTGTTTTGGCACCAAAATCAACGGGACTTT
CCAAAATGTCGTAACAACTCCGCCCCATTGACGCAAATGGGCGGTAGGCGTGTACGGTGGGAGGTCTATA
TAAGCAGAGCTGGTTTAGTGAACCGTCAGATCCGCTAGCGCTACCGGTCGCCACCATGGTGAGCAAGGGC
GAGGAGCTGTTCACCGGGGTGGTGCCCATCCTGGTCGAGCTGGACGGCGACGTAAACGGCCACAAGTTCA
GCGTGTCCGGCGAGGGCGAGGGCGATGCCACCTACGGCAAGCTGACCCTGAAGTTCATCTGCACCACCGG
CAAGCTGCCCGTGCCCTGGCCCACCCTCGTGACCACCTTCAGCTACGGCGTGCAGTGCTTCAGCCGCTAC
CCCGACCACATGAAGCAGCACGACTTCTTCAAGTCCGCCATGCCCGAAGGCTACGTCCAGGAGCGCACCA
TCTTCTTCAAGGACGACGGCAACTACAAGACCCGCGCCGAGGTGAAGTTCGAGGGCGACACCCTGGTGAA
CCGCATCGAGCTGAAGGGCATCGACTTCAAGGAGGACGGCAACATCCTGGGGCACAAGCTGGAGTACAAC
TACAACAGCCACAACGTCTATATCATGGCCGACAAGCAGAAGAACGGCATCAAGGCCAACTTCAAGATCC
GCCACAACATCGAGGACGGCAGCGTGCAGCTCGCCGACCACTACCAGCAGAACACCCCCATCGGCGACGG
CCCCGTGCTGCTGCCCGACAACCACTACCTGAGCCACCAGTCCAAGCTGAGCAAAGACCCCAACGAGAAG
CGCGATCACATGGTCCTGCTGGAGTTCGTGACCGCCGCCGGGATCACTCTCGGCATGGACGAGCTGTACA
AGTCCGGACTCAGATCTCGAGCTCAAGCTTCGAATTCTGCAGTCATGGCAAGCTGGCCATTAAATGAGGC
TATCATGGCAGTCGGGATGGTGAGCATTTTGGCCAGTTCACTCCTAAAGAATGACATTCCCATGACAGGA
CCATTAGTGGCTGGAGGGCTCCTCACTGTGTGCTACGTGCTCACTGGACGATCGGCCGATTTGGAACTGG
AGAGAGCCGCCGATGTCAAATGGGAAGATCAGGCAGAGATATCAGGAAGCAGTCCAATCCTGTCAATAAC
AATATCAGAAGATGGTAGCATGTCGATAAAAAACGAAGAGGAAGAACAAACACTGACCATACTCATTAGA
ACAGGATTGCTGGTGATCTCAGGACTTTTTCCTGTATCAATACCAATCACGGCAGCAGCATGGTACCTGT
GGGAAGTGAAGAAACAACGGGCTGGAGTATTGTGGGATGTCCCTTCACCCCCACCCGTGGGAAAGGCTGA
ACTGGAAGATGGAGCCTATAGAATCAAGCAAAAAGGGATTCTTGGATATTCCCAGATCGGAGCCGGAGTT
TACAAAGAAGGAACATTCCATACAATGTGGCATGTCACACGCGGCGCTGTTCTAATGCATAAAGGAAAGA
GGATTGAACCATCATGGGCGGACGTTAAGAAAGACCTAATATCATATGGAGGAGGCTGGAAGCTAGAAGG
AGAATGGAAGGAAGGAGAAGAAGTCCAGGTCTTGGCATTGGAGCCTGGAAAAAATCCAAGAGCCGTCCAA
ACAAAACCTGGTCTTTTCAAAACCAACGCCGGAACCATAGGTGCCGTATCTCTGGACTTTTCTCCTGGAA
CCTCAGGATCTCCAATCATCGACAAAAAAGGAAAAGTTGTGGGTCTTTATGGTAATGGTGTTGTTACAAG
GAGTGGGGCATATGTGAGTGCTATAGCCCAGACTGAAAAAAGTATTGAAGACAATCCAGAGATCGAAGAT
GACATTTTTCGAAAGAGAAAATTGACCATCATGGACCTCCACCCAGGAGCGGGAAAGACGAAGAGATACC
TTCCGGCCATAGTCAGAGAGGCTATAAAACGGGGCCTGAGGACATTAATCCTGGCCCCCACTAGAGTCGT
GGCAGCTGAAATGGAGGAAGCCCTAAGAGGACTTCCAATAAGATACCAAACCCCAGCCATCAGAGCTGAG
CACACCGGGCGGGAGATTGTGGACCTAATGTGTCATGCCACATTCACTATGAGGCTGCTATCACCAGTTA
GAGTGCCAAATTACAACCTGATCATCATGGACGAAGCCCATTTCACAGACCCAGCAAGTATAGCGGCTAG
AGGATACATCTCAACTCGAGTAGAGATGGGTGAGGTAGCTGGGATTTTCATGACAGCCACTCCTCCGGGA
AGCAGAGACCCATTCCCTCAGAGCAATGCACCAATCATGGATGAAGAAAGAGAAATCCCTGAACGTTCGT
GGAGTTCTGGACATGAGTGGGTCACGGATTTTAAAGGGAAGACTGTTTGGTTCGTTCCAAGTATAAAAGC
AGGAAATGATATAGCAGCTTGCCTGAGAAAAAATGGAAAGAAAGTGATACAACTCAGTAGGAAGACCTTT
GATTCTGAGTATGTCAAGACTAGAACCAATGATTGGGACTTCGTGGTCACAACTGACATTTCAGAAATGG
GTGCCAACTTCAAGGCTGAGAGGGTTATAGACCCCAGACGCTGCATGAAACCAGTTATACTAACAGATGG
TGAAGAGCGGGTGATCCTGGCAGGACCTATGCCAGTGACCCACTCTAGTGCAGCACAAAGAAGAGGGAGA
ATAGGAAGAAATCCAAAAAATGAAAATGACCAGTACATATACATGGGGGAACCTCTGGAAAATGATGAAG
ACTGTGCACACTGGAAAGAAGCTAAAATGCTCCTAAATAACATCAACACACCTGAAGGAATCATTCCTAG
CATGTTCGAACCAGGGCGTGAAAAGGTGGATGCCATTGATGGTGAATACCGCTTGAGAGGAGAAGCAAGG
AAAACCTTTGTGGACCTAATGAGAAGAGGAGACCTACCAGTCTGGTTGGCCTACAGAGTGGCAGCTGAAG
GCATCAACTACGCAGACAGAAGGTGGTGTTTTGATGGAATTAAGAACAACCAAATCTTGGAAGAAAATGT
GGAGGTGGAAATCTGGACAAAAGAAGGGGAAAGGAAGAAATTAAAACCCAGATGGTTGGATGCCAGGATC
TACTCTGACCCACTGGCGCTAAAGGAATTCAAGGAATTTGCAGCCGGAAGAAAGGACCCAGCTTTCTTGT
ACAAAGTGGTTGATCTAGAGGGCCCGCGGTTCGAAGGTAAGCCTATCCCTAACCCTCTCCTCGGTCTCGA
TTCTACGCGTACCGGTGGATCCACCGGATCTAGATAACTGATCATAATCAGCCATACCACATTTGTAGAG
GTTTTACTTGCTTTAAAAAACCTCCCACACCTCCCCCTGAACCTGAAACATAAAATGAATGCAATTGTTG
TTGTTAACTTGTTTATTGCAGCTTATAATGGTTACAAATAAAGCAATAGCATCACAAATTTCACAAATAA
AGCATTTTTTTCACTGCATTCTAGTTGTGGTTTGTCCAAACTCATCAATGTATCTTAACGCGTAAATTGT
AAGCGTTAATATTTTGTTAAAATTCGCGTTAAATTTTTGTTAAATCAGCTCATTTTTTAACCAATAGGCC
GAAATCGGCAAAATCCCTTATAAATCAAAAGAATAGACCGAGATAGGGT
[37 nt withheld, positions 4810-4846]
AAAGAACGTGGACTCCAACGTCAAAGG
[49 nt withheld, positions 4874-4922]
T
[91 nt withheld, positions 4924-5014]
G
[124 nt withheld, positions 5016-5139]
CAGGTGGCACTTTTCGGGGAAATGTGCGCGGAACCCCTATTTGTTTATTTTTCTAAATACATTCAAATAT
GTATCCGCTCATGAGACAATAACCCTGATAAATGCTTCAATAATATTGAAAAAGGAAGAGTCCTGAGGCG
GAAAGAACCAGCTGTGGAATGTGTGTCAGTTAGGGTGTGGAAAGTCCCCAGGCTCCCCAGCAGGCAGAAG
TATGCAAAGCATGCATCTCAATTAGTCAGCAACCAGGTGTGGAAAGTCCCCAGGCTCCCCAGCAGGCAGA
AGTATGCAAAGCATGCATCTCAATTAGTCAGCAACCATAGTCCCGCCCCTAACTCCGCCCATCCCGCCCC
TAACTCCGCCCAGTTCCGCCCATTCTCCGCCCCATGGCTGACTAATTTTTTTTATTTATGCAGAGGCCGA
GGCCGCCTCGGCCTCTGAGCTATTCCAGAAGTAGTGAGGAGGCTTTTTTGGAGGCCTAGGCTTTTGCAAA
GATCGATCAAGAGACAGGATGAGGATCGTTTCGCATGATTGAACAAGATGGATTGCACGCAGGTTCTCCG
GCCGCTTGGGTGGAGAGGCTATTCGGCTATGACTGGGCACAACAGACAATCGGCTGCTCTGATGCCGCCG
TGTTCCGGCTGTCAGCGCAGGGGCGCCCGGTTCTTTTTGTCAAGACCGACCTGTCCGGTGCCCTGAATGA
ACTGCAAGACGAGGCAGCGCGGCTATCGTGGCTGGCCACGACGGGCGTTCCTTGCGCAGCTGTGCTCGAC
GTTGTCACTGAAGCGGGAAGGGACTGGCTGCTATTGGGCGAAGTGCCGGGGCAGGATCTCCTGTCATCTC
ACCTTGCTCCTGCCGAGAAAGTATCCATCATGGCTGATGCAATGCGGCGGCTGCATACGCTTGATCCGGC
TACCTGCCCATTCGACCACCAAGCGAAACATCGCATCGAGCGAGCACGTACTCGGATGGAAGCCGGTCTT
GTCGATCAGGATGATCTGGACGAAGAGCATCAGGGGCTCGCGCCAGCCGAACTGTTCGCCAGGCTCAAGG
CGAGCATGCCCGACGGCGAGGATCTCGTCGTGACCCATGGCGATGCCTGCTTGCCGAATATCATGGTGGA
AAATGGCCGCTTTTCTGGATTCATCGACTGTGGCCGGCTGGGTGTGGCGGACCGCTATCAGGACATAGCG
TTGGCTACCCGTGATATTGCTGAAGAGCTTGGCGGCGAATGGGCTGACCGCTTCCTCGTGCTTTACGGTA
TCGCCGCTCCCGATTCGCAGCGCATCGCCTTCTATCGCCTTCTTGACGAGTTCTTCTGAGCGGGACTCTG
GGGTTCGAAATGACCGACCAAGCGACGCCCAACCTGCCATCACGAGATTTCGATTCCACCGCCGCCTTCT
ATGAAAGGTTGGGCTTCGGAATCGTTTTCCGGGACGCCGGCTGGATGATCCTCCAGCGCGGGGATCTCAT
GCTGGAGTTCTTCGCCCACCCTAGGGGGAGGCTAACTGAAACACGGAAGGAGACAATACCGGAAGGAACC
CGCGCTATGACGGCAATAAAAAGACAGAATAAAACGCACGGTGTTGGGTCGTTTGTTCATAAACGCGGGG
TTCGGTCCCAGGGCTGGCACTCTGTCGATACCCCACCGAGACCCCATTGGGGCCAATACGCCCGCGTTTC
TTCCTTTTCCCCACCCCACCCCCCAAGTTCGGGTGAAGGCCCAGGGCTCGCAGCCAACGTCGGGGCGGCA
GGCCCTGCCATAGCCTCAGGTTACTCATATATACTTTAGATTGATTTAAAACTTCATTTTTAATTTAAAA
GGATCTAGGTGAAGATCCTTTTTGATAATCTCATGACCAAAATCCCTTAACGTGAGTTTTCGTTCCACTG
AGCGTCAGACCCCGTAGAAAAGATCAAAGGATCTTC
